Addgene plasmid #64047: PX458_CEBPB_2
Purpose: Expresses gRNA against human CEBPB along with Cas9 with 2A GFP
Depositing lab: Eric Mendenhall & Richard M. Myers. Depositing organization: University of Alabama in Huntsville. Publication: CETCh-seq: CRISPR epitope tagging ChIP-seq of DNA-binding proteins. Savic D, Partridge EC, Newberry KM, Smith SB, Meadows SK, Roberts BS, Mackiewicz M, Mendenhall EM, Myers RM. Genome Res. 2015 Sep 9. 10.1101/gr.193540.115 PubMed 26355004.
Backbone
  Vector backbone: px548
  Backbone size w/o insert (bp): 9289
  Vector type: CRISPR
Growth in bacteria
  Bacterial resistance: Ampicillin, 100 μg/mL
  Growth temperature: 37°C
  Growth strain: Top10
  Copy number: Unknown
Gene/Insert
  Gene/Insert name: gRNA (alt name: sgRNA)
  gRNA/shRNA sequence: GCCGGCAGGGGGACGCGCGcgg
  Promoter: U6
  Cloning method: Restriction Enzyme; 5′ cloning site BbsI (destroyed during cloning); 3′ cloning site BbsI (destroyed during cloning)
  Sequencing primers: 5′ ACTATCATATGCTTACCGTAAC
Terms and licenses: Academic/Nonprofit Terms; Industry Terms: Not Available to Industry
Depositor comments: Confirmed by the Mendenhall and Myers labs to Flag epitope tag the endogenous human CEBPB gene when pooled with plasmids PX548_CEBPB_1 and pFETCH_CEPBP and transfected into human cells. Note: This plasmid is part of the Mendenhall and Meyers CRISPR-based Tagging system to add a tag (currently using FLAG) to endogenous proteins. Please see https://www.addgene.org/crispr/tagging/ for more details.
How to cite: PX458_CEBPB_2 was a gift from Eric Mendenhall & Richard M. Myers (Addgene plasmid # 64047 ; http://n2t.net/addgene:64047 ; RRID:Addgene_64047)
