[The description below was written by a language model from this plasmid's Addgene catalogue record and pLannotate feature annotations shown in this document.]
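Description:
PX458_CEBPB_2 is an all-in-one mammalian CRISPR/Cas9 expression plasmid that carries a single guide RNA directed against the human CEBPB gene. The catalogue lists the backbone as "px548", whereas the plasmid name reads PX458, so the record is not consistent on spelling. The plasmid is about 9.3 kb and is propagated in E. coli through a high-copy ColE1/pUC-type origin with ampicillin selection (AmpR, β-lactamase). An M13/f1-type phage origin and a single AAV2 inverted terminal repeat are also annotated. With only one ITR detected, the table gives no indication that the plasmid is meant for AAV packaging, and the record describes delivery by transfection.

Two expression units are present. A human U6 RNA polymerase III promoter drives the guide, which was cloned between BbsI sites that were destroyed in the process, placing it directly upstream of the Streptococcus pyogenes gRNA scaffold. Downstream, a CMV enhancer, chicken β-actin promoter and hybrid intron drive S. pyogenes Cas9. The annotation tool splits Cas9 into adjoining N- and C-terminal segments, but these abut and so appear to form one continuous coding sequence. A nucleoplasmin nuclear localization signal follows Cas9, then EGFP, with a bGH polyadenylation signal terminating the unit. The catalogue states that GFP is linked through a 2A peptide, which is not separately annotated but fits the gap between the NLS and EGFP. This arrangement lets transfected, Cas9-expressing cells be identified or sorted by fluorescence.

The plasmid belongs to a CRISPR-based endogenous tagging system used for ChIP-seq of DNA-binding proteins. According to the depositors, pooling it with a second CEBPB guide plasmid and a pFETCh donor plasmid and transfecting human cells adds a FLAG epitope tag to the endogenous CEBPB gene.
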