Features (pLannotate 1.2.2; 19 found; start..end, strand, type, name):
     17..257     +  promoter       U6 promoter: RNA polymerase III promoter for human U6 snRNA
    285..360     +  misc_RNA       gRNA scaffold: guide RNA scaffold for the Streptococcus pyogenes CRISPR/Cas9 system
    367..410     +  misc_RNA       gRNA scaffold (fragment): guide RNA scaffold for the Streptococcus pyogenes CRISPR/Cas9 system
    457..742     +  enhancer       CMV enhancer: human cytomegalovirus immediate early enhancer; contains an 18-bp deletion relative to the standard CMV enhancer
    744..1021    +  promoter       chicken β-actin promoter: No description available
   1022..1250    +  intron         hybrid intron: hybrid between chicken β-actin (CBA) and minute virus of mice (MMV) introns (Gray et al., 2011)
   1388..2989    +  CDS            Cas9(N): N-terminal portion of Streptococcus pyogenes Cas9 (Zetsche et al., 2015)
   2990..5488    +  CDS            Cas9(C): C-terminal portion of Streptococcus pyogenes Cas9 (Zetsche et al., 2015)
   5489..5536    +  CDS            nucleoplasmin NLS: bipartite nuclear localization signal from nucleoplasmin
   5606..6319    +  CDS            EGFP: EGFP is a basic (constitutively fluorescent) green fluorescent protein published in 1996, derived from Aequorea victoria. It is reported to be a rapidly-maturing weak dimer with moderate acid sensitivity.
   6353..6464    +  polyA_signal   bGH poly(A) signal: bovine growth hormone polyadenylation signal
   6569..6709    +  repeat_region  AAV2 ITR: inverted terminal repeat of adeno-associated virus serotype 2 inverted
   6714..6765    -  misc_feature   bom (fragment): basis of mobility region from pBR322
   6784..7164    +  rep_origin     M13 ori (sequence partly withheld): M13 bacteriophage origin of replication; arrow indicates direction of (+) strand synthesis
   7240..7289    -  misc_feature   bom (fragment): basis of mobility region from pBR322
   7391..7426    -  CDS            rop (fragment): Rop protein, which maintains plasmids at low copy number; rop
   7521..7625    +  promoter       AmpR promoter: bla
   7626..8486    +  CDS            AmpR: β-lactamase; bla; confers resistance to ampicillin, carbenicillin, and related antibiotics
   8657..9245    +  rep_origin     ori: high-copy-number ColE1/pMB1/pBR322/pUC origin of replication
>Addgene plasmid #64047 | PX458_CEBPB_2 | depositor full sequence | sequence record 106997 | PX458_CEBPB_2 sequence 9292 bps
TTTTGCTCACATGTNNGAGGGCCTATTTCCCATGATTCCTTCATATTTGCATATACGATACAAGGCTGTT
AGAGAGATAATTGGAATTAATTTGACTGTAAACACAAAGATATTAGTACAAAATACGTGACGTAGAAAGT
AATAATTTCTTGGGTAGTTTGCAGTTTTAAAATTATGTTTTAAAATGGACTATCATATGCTTACCGTAAC
TTGAAAGTATTTCGATTTCTTGGCTTTATATATCTTGTGGAAAGGACGAAACACCGCCGGCAGGGGGACG
CGCGGTTTTAGAGCTAGAAATAGCAAGTTAAAATAAGGCTAGTCCGTTATCAACTTGAAAAAGTGGCACC
GAGTCGGTGCTTTTTTGTTTTAGAGCTAGAAATAGCAAGTTAAAATAAGGCTAGTCCGTTTTTAGCGCGT
GCGCCAATTCTGCAGACAAATGGCTCTAGAGGTACCCGTTACATAACTTACGGTAAATGGCCCGCCTGGC
TGACCGCCCAACGACCCCCGCCCATTGACGTCAATAGTAACGCCAATAGGGACTTTCCATTGACGTCAAT
GGGTGGAGTATTTACGGTAAACTGCCCACTTGGCAGTACATCAAGTGTATCATATGCCAAGTACGCCCCC
TATTGACGTCAATGACGGTAAATGGCCCGCCTGGCATTGTGCCCAGTACATGACCTTATGGGACTTTCCT
ACTTGGCAGTACATCTACGTATTAGTCATCGCTATTACCATGGTCGAGGTGAGCCCCACGTTCTGCTTCA
CTCTCCCCATCTCCCCCCCCTCCCCACCCCCAATTTTGTATTTATTTATTTTTTAATTATTTTGTGCAGC
GATGGGGGCGGGGGGGGGGGGGGGGCGCGCGCCAGGCGGGGCGGGGCGGGGCGAGGGGCGGGGCGGGGCG
AGGCGGAGAGGTGCGGCGGCAGCCAATCAGAGCGGCGCGCTCCGAAAGTTTCCTTTTATGGCGAGGCGGC
GGCGGCGGCGGCCCTATAAAAAGCGAAGCGCGCGGCGGGCGGGAGTCGCTGCGACGCTGCCTTCGCCCCG
TGCCCCGCTCCGCCGCCGCCTCGCGCCGCCCGCCCCGGCTCTGACTGACCGCGTTACTCCCACAGGTGAG
CGGGCGGGACGGCCCTTCTCCTCCGGGCTGTAATTAGCTGAGCAAGAGGTAAGGGTTTAAGGGATGGTTG
GTTGGTGGGGTATTAATGTTTAATTACCTGGAGCACCTGCCTGAAATCACTTTTTTTCAGGTTGGACCGG
TGCCACCATGGACTATAAGGACCACGACGGAGACTACAAGGATCATGATATTGATTACAAAGACGATGAC
GATAAGATGGCCCCAAAGAAGAAGCGGAAGGTCGGTATCCACGGAGTCCCAGCAGCCGACAAGAAGTACA
GCATCGGCCTGGACATCGGCACCAACTCTGTGGGCTGGGCCGTGATCACCGACGAGTACAAGGTGCCCAG
CAAGAAATTCAAGGTGCTGGGCAACACCGACCGGCACAGCATCAAGAAGAACCTGATCGGAGCCCTGCTG
TTCGACAGCGGCGAAACAGCCGAGGCCACCCGGCTGAAGAGAACCGCCAGAAGAAGATACACCAGACGGA
AGAACCGGATCTGCTATCTGCAAGAGATCTTCAGCAACGAGATGGCCAAGGTGGACGACAGCTTCTTCCA
CAGACTGGAAGAGTCCTTCCTGGTGGAAGAGGATAAGAAGCACGAGCGGCACCCCATCTTCGGCAACATC
GTGGACGAGGTGGCCTACCACGAGAAGTACCCCACCATCTACCACCTGAGAAAGAAACTGGTGGACAGCA
CCGACAAGGCCGACCTGCGGCTGATCTATCTGGCCCTGGCCCACATGATCAAGTTCCGGGGCCACTTCCT
GATCGAGGGCGACCTGAACCCCGACAACAGCGACGTGGACAAGCTGTTCATCCAGCTGGTGCAGACCTAC
AACCAGCTGTTCGAGGAAAACCCCATCAACGCCAGCGGCGTGGACGCCAAGGCCATCCTGTCTGCCAGAC
TGAGCAAGAGCAGACGGCTGGAAAATCTGATCGCCCAGCTGCCCGGCGAGAAGAAGAATGGCCTGTTCGG
AAACCTGATTGCCCTGAGCCTGGGCCTGACCCCCAACTTCAAGAGCAACTTCGACCTGGCCGAGGATGCC
AAACTGCAGCTGAGCAAGGACACCTACGACGACGACCTGGACAACCTGCTGGCCCAGATCGGCGACCAGT
ACGCCGACCTGTTTCTGGCCGCCAAGAACCTGTCCGACGCCATCCTGCTGAGCGACATCCTGAGAGTGAA
CACCGAGATCACCAAGGCCCCCCTGAGCGCCTCTATGATCAAGAGATACGACGAGCACCACCAGGACCTG
ACCCTGCTGAAAGCTCTCGTGCGGCAGCAGCTGCCTGAGAAGTACAAAGAGATTTTCTTCGACCAGAGCA
AGAACGGCTACGCCGGCTACATTGACGGCGGAGCCAGCCAGGAAGAGTTCTACAAGTTCATCAAGCCCAT
CCTGGAAAAGATGGACGGCACCGAGGAACTGCTCGTGAAGCTGAACAGAGAGGACCTGCTGCGGAAGCAG
CGGACCTTCGACAACGGCAGCATCCCCCACCAGATCCACCTGGGAGAGCTGCACGCCATTCTGCGGCGGC
AGGAAGATTTTTACCCATTCCTGAAGGACAACCGGGAAAAGATCGAGAAGATCCTGACCTTCCGCATCCC
CTACTACGTGGGCCCTCTGGCCAGGGGAAACAGCAGATTCGCCTGGATGACCAGAAAGAGCGAGGAAACC
ATCACCCCCTGGAACTTCGAGGAAGTGGTGGACAAGGGCGCTTCCGCCCAGAGCTTCATCGAGCGGATGA
CCAACTTCGATAAGAACCTGCCCAACGAGAAGGTGCTGCCCAAGCACAGCCTGCTGTACGAGTACTTCAC
CGTGTATAACGAGCTGACCAAAGTGAAATACGTGACCGAGGGAATGAGAAAGCCCGCCTTCCTGAGCGGC
GAGCAGAAAAAGGCCATCGTGGACCTGCTGTTCAAGACCAACCGGAAAGTGACCGTGAAGCAGCTGAAAG
AGGACTACTTCAAGAAAATCGAGTGCTTCGACTCCGTGGAAATCTCCGGCGTGGAAGATCGGTTCAACGC
CTCCCTGGGCACATACCACGATCTGCTGAAAATTATCAAGGACAAGGACTTCCTGGACAATGAGGAAAAC
GAGGACATTCTGGAAGATATCGTGCTGACCCTGACACTGTTTGAGGACAGAGAGATGATCGAGGAACGGC
TGAAAACCTATGCCCACCTGTTCGACGACAAAGTGATGAAGCAGCTGAAGCGGCGGAGATACACCGGCTG
GGGCAGGCTGAGCCGGAAGCTGATCAACGGCATCCGGGACAAGCAGTCCGGCAAGACAATCCTGGATTTC
CTGAAGTCCGACGGCTTCGCCAACAGAAACTTCATGCAGCTGATCCACGACGACAGCCTGACCTTTAAAG
AGGACATCCAGAAAGCCCAGGTGTCCGGCCAGGGCGATAGCCTGCACGAGCACATTGCCAATCTGGCCGG
CAGCCCCGCCATTAAGAAGGGCATCCTGCAGACAGTGAAGGTGGTGGACGAGCTCGTGAAAGTGATGGGC
CGGCACAAGCCCGAGAACATCGTGATCGAAATGGCCAGAGAGAACCAGACCACCCAGAAGGGACAGAAGA
ACAGCCGCGAGAGAATGAAGCGGATCGAAGAGGGCATCAAAGAGCTGGGCAGCCAGATCCTGAAAGAACA
CCCCGTGGAAAACACCCAGCTGCAGAACGAGAAGCTGTACCTGTACTACCTGCAGAATGGGCGGGATATG
TACGTGGACCAGGAACTGGACATCAACCGGCTGTCCGACTACGATGTGGACCATATCGTGCCTCAGAGCT
TTCTGAAGGACGACTCCATCGACAACAAGGTGCTGACCAGAAGCGACAAGAACCGGGGCAAGAGCGACAA
CGTGCCCTCCGAAGAGGTCGTGAAGAAGATGAAGAACTACTGGCGGCAGCTGCTGAACGCCAAGCTGATT
ACCCAGAGAAAGTTCGACAATCTGACCAAGGCCGAGAGAGGCGGCCTGAGCGAACTGGATAAGGCCGGCT
TCATCAAGAGACAGCTGGTGGAAACCCGGCAGATCACAAAGCACGTGGCACAGATCCTGGACTCCCGGAT
GAACACTAAGTACGACGAGAATGACAAGCTGATCCGGGAAGTGAAAGTGATCACCCTGAAGTCCAAGCTG
GTGTCCGATTTCCGGAAGGATTTCCAGTTTTACAAAGTGCGCGAGATCAACAACTACCACCACGCCCACG
ACGCCTACCTGAACGCCGTCGTGGGAACCGCCCTGATCAAAAAGTACCCTAAGCTGGAAAGCGAGTTCGT
GTACGGCGACTACAAGGTGTACGACGTGCGGAAGATGATCGCCAAGAGCGAGCAGGAAATCGGCAAGGCT
ACCGCCAAGTACTTCTTCTACAGCAACATCATGAACTTTTTCAAGACCGAGATTACCCTGGCCAACGGCG
AGATCCGGAAGCGGCCTCTGATCGAGACAAACGGCGAAACCGGGGAGATCGTGTGGGATAAGGGCCGGGA
TTTTGCCACCGTGCGGAAAGTGCTGAGCATGCCCCAAGTGAATATCGTGAAAAAGACCGAGGTGCAGACA
GGCGGCTTCAGCAAAGAGTCTATCCTGCCCAAGAGGAACAGCGATAAGCTGATCGCCAGAAAGAAGGACT
GGGACCCTAAGAAGTACGGCGGCTTCGACAGCCCCACCGTGGCCTATTCTGTGCTGGTGGTGGCCAAAGT
GGAAAAGGGCAAGTCCAAGAAACTGAAGAGTGTGAAAGAGCTGCTGGGGATCACCATCATGGAAAGAAGC
AGCTTCGAGAAGAATCCCATCGACTTTCTGGAAGCCAAGGGCTACAAAGAAGTGAAAAAGGACCTGATCA
TCAAGCTGCCTAAGTACTCCCTGTTCGAGCTGGAAAACGGCCGGAAGAGAATGCTGGCCTCTGCCGGCGA
ACTGCAGAAGGGAAACGAACTGGCCCTGCCCTCCAAATATGTGAACTTCCTGTACCTGGCCAGCCACTAT
GAGAAGCTGAAGGGCTCCCCCGAGGATAATGAGCAGAAACAGCTGTTTGTGGAACAGCACAAGCACTACC
TGGACGAGATCATCGAGCAGATCAGCGAGTTCTCCAAGAGAGTGATCCTGGCCGACGCTAATCTGGACAA
AGTGCTGTCCGCCTACAACAAGCACCGGGATAAGCCCATCAGAGAGCAGGCCGAGAATATCATCCACCTG
TTTACCCTGACCAATCTGGGAGCCCCTGCCGCCTTCAAGTACTTTGACACCACCATCGACCGGAAGAGGT
ACACCAGCACCAAAGAGGTGCTGGACGCCACCCTGATCCACCAGAGCATCACCGGCCTGTACGAGACACG
GATCGACCTGTCTCAGCTGGGAGGCGACAAAAGGCCGGCGGCCACGAAAAAGGCCGGCCAGGCAAAAAAG
AAAAAGGAATTCGGCAGTGGAGAGGGCAGAGGAAGTCTGCTAACATGCGGTGACGTCGAGGAGAATCCTG
GCCCAGTGAGCAAGGGCGAGGAGCTGTTCACCGGGGTGGTGCCCATCCTGGTCGAGCTGGACGGCGACGT
AAACGGCCACAAGTTCAGCGTGTCCGGCGAGGGCGAGGGCGATGCCACCTACGGCAAGCTGACCCTGAAG
TTCATCTGCACCACCGGCAAGCTGCCCGTGCCCTGGCCCACCCTCGTGACCACCCTGACCTACGGCGTGC
AGTGCTTCAGCCGCTACCCCGACCACATGAAGCAGCACGACTTCTTCAAGTCCGCCATGCCCGAAGGCTA
CGTCCAGGAGCGCACCATCTTCTTCAAGGACGACGGCAACTACAAGACCCGCGCCGAGGTGAAGTTCGAG
GGCGACACCCTGGTGAACCGCATCGAGCTGAAGGGCATCGACTTCAAGGAGGACGGCAACATCCTGGGGC
ACAAGCTGGAGTACAACTACAACAGCCACAACGTCTATATCATGGCCGACAAGCAGAAGAACGGCATCAA
GGTGAACTTCAAGATCCGCCACAACATCGAGGACGGCAGCGTGCAGCTCGCCGACCACTACCAGCAGAAC
ACCCCCATCGGCGACGGCCCCGTGCTGCTGCCCGACAACCACTACCTGAGCACCCAGTCCGCCCTGAGCA
AAGACCCCAACGAGAAGCGCGATCACATGGTCCTGCTGGAGTTCGTGACCGCCGCCGGGATCACTCTCGG
CATGGACGAGCTGTACAAGGAATTCTAACTAGAGCTCGCTGATCAGCCTCGACTGTGCCTTCTAGTTGCC
AGCCATCTGTTGTTTGCCCCTCCCCCGTGCCTTCCTTGACCCTGGAAGGTGCCACTCCCACTGTCCTTTC
CTAATAAAATGAGGAAATTGCATCGCATTGTCTGAGTAGGTGTCATTCTATTCTGGGGGGTGGGGTGGGG
CAGGACAGCAAGGGGGAGGATTGGGAAGAGAATAGCAGGCATGCTGGGGAGCGGCCGCAGGAACCCCTAG
TGATGGAGTTGGCCACTCCCTCTCTGCGCGCTCGCTCGCTCACTGAGGCCGGGCGACCAAAGGTCGCCCG
ACGCCCGGGCTTTGCCCGGGCGGCCTCAGTGAGCGAGCGAGCGCGCAGCTGCCTGCAGGGGCGCCTGATG
CGGTATTTTCTCCTTACGCATCTGTGCGGTATTTCACACCGCATA
[142 nt withheld, positions 6766-6907]
C
[141 nt withheld, positions 6909-7049]
CCTTTGACGTTGGAGTCCACGTTCTTT
[37 nt withheld, positions 7077-7113]
ACCCTATCTCGGGCTATTCTTTTGATTTATAAGGGATTTTGCCGATTTCGGCCTATTGGTTAAAAAATGA
GCTGATTTAACAAAAATTTAACGCGAATTTTAACAAAATATTAACGTTTACAATTTTATGGTGCACTCTC
AGTACAATCTGCTCTGATGCCGCATAGTTAAGCCAGCCCCGACACCCGCCAACACCCGCTGACGCGCCCT
GACGGGCTTGTCTGCTCCCGGCATCCGCTTACAGACAAGCTGTGACCGTCTCCGGGAGCTGCATGTGTCA
GAGGTTTTCACCGTCATCACCGAAACGCGCGAGACGAAAGGGCCTCGTGATACGCCTATTTTTATAGGTT
AATGTCATGATAATAATGGTTTCTTAGACGTCAGGTGGCACTTTTCGGGGAAATGTGCGCGGAACCCCTA
TTTGTTTATTTTTCTAAATACATTCAAATATGTATCCGCTCATGAGACAATAACCCTGATAAATGCTTCA
ATAATATTGAAAAAGGAAGAGTATGAGTATTCAACATTTCCGTGTCGCCCTTATTCCCTTTTTTGCGGCA
TTTTGCCTTCCTGTTTTTGCTCACCCAGAAACGCTGGTGAAAGTAAAAGATGCTGAAGATCAGTTGGGTG
CACGAGTGGGTTACATCGAACTGGATCTCAACAGCGGTAAGATCCTTGAGAGTTTTCGCCCCGAAGAACG
TTTTCCAATGATGAGCACTTTTAAAGTTCTGCTATGTGGCGCGGTATTATCCCGTATTGACGCCGGGCAA
GAGCAACTCGGTCGCCGCATACACTATTCTCAGAATGACTTGGTTGAGTACTCACCAGTCACAGAAAAGC
ATCTTACGGATGGCATGACAGTAAGAGAATTATGCAGTGCTGCCATAACCATGAGTGATAACACTGCGGC
CAACTTACTTCTGACAACGATCGGAGGACCGAAGGAGCTAACCGCTTTTTTGCACAACATGGGGGATCAT
GTAACTCGCCTTGATCGTTGGGAACCGGAGCTGAATGAAGCCATACCAAACGACGAGCGTGACACCACGA
TGCCTGTAGCAATGGCAACAACGTTGCGCAAACTATTAACTGGCGAACTACTTACTCTAGCTTCCCGGCA
ACAATTAATAGACTGGATGGAGGCGGATAAAGTTGCAGGACCACTTCTGCGCTCGGCCCTTCCGGCTGGC
TGGTTTATTGCTGATAAATCTGGAGCCGGTGAGCGTGGAAGCCGCGGTATCATTGCAGCACTGGGGCCAG
ATGGTAAGCCCTCCCGTATCGTAGTTATCTACACGACGGGGAGTCAGGCAACTATGGATGAACGAAATAG
ACAGATCGCTGAGATAGGTGCCTCACTGATTAAGCATTGGTAACTGTCAGACCAAGTTTACTCATATATA
CTTTAGATTGATTTAAAACTTCATTTTTAATTTAAAAGGATCTAGGTGAAGATCCTTTTTGATAATCTCA
TGACCAAAATCCCTTAACGTGAGTTTTCGTTCCACTGAGCGTCAGACCCCGTAGAAAAGATCAAAGGATC
TTCTTGAGATCCTTTTTTTCTGCGCGTAATCTGCTGCTTGCAAACAAAAAAACCACCGCTACCAGCGGTG
GTTTGTTTGCCGGATCAAGAGCTACCAACTCTTTTTCCGAAGGTAACTGGCTTCAGCAGAGCGCAGATAC
CAAATACTGTCCTTCTAGTGTAGCCGTAGTTAGGCCACCACTTCAAGAACTCTGTAGCACCGCCTACATA
CCTCGCTCTGCTAATCCTGTTACCAGTGGCTGCTGCCAGTGGCGATAAGTCGTGTCTTACCGGGTTGGAC
TCAAGACGATAGTTACCGGATAAGGCGCAGCGGTCGGGCTGAACGGGGGGTTCGTGCACACAGCCCAGCT
TGGAGCGAACGACCTACACCGAACTGAGATACCTACAGCGTGAGCTATGAGAAAGCGCCACGCTTCCCGA
AGGGAGAAAGGCGGACAGGTATCCGGTAAGCGGCAGGGTCGGAACAGGAGAGCGCACGAGGGAGCTTCCA
GGGGGAAACGCCTGGTATCTTTATAGTCCTGTCGGGTTTCGCCACCTCTGACTTGAGCGTCGATTTTTGT
GATGCTCGTCAGGGGGGCGGAGCCTATGGAAAAACGCCAGCAACGCGGCCTTTTTACGGTTCCTGGCCTT
TTGCTGGCC
