>Addgene plasmid #64047 | PX458_CEBPB_2 | addgene partial sequence | sequence record 112947 | EXFP-R 5'-GTCTTGTAGTTGCCGTCGTC-3'
GCGCTCCTGGACGTAGCCTTCGGGCATGGCGGACTTGAAGAAGTCGTGCTGCTTCATGTGGTCGGGGTAG
CGGCTGAAGCACTGCACGCCGTAGGTCAGGGTGGTCACGAGGGTGGGCCAGGGCACGGGCAGCTTGCCGG
TGGTGCAGATGAACTTCAGGGTCAGCTTGCCGTAGGTGGCATCGCCCTCGCCCTCGCCGGACACGCTGAA
CTTGTGGCCGTTTACGTCGCCGTCCAGCTCGACCAGGATGGGCACCACCCCGGTGAACAGCTCCTCGCCC
TTGCTCACTGGGCCAGGATTCTCCTCGACGTCACCGCATGTTAGCAGACTTCCTCTGCCCTCTCCACTGC
CGAATTCCTTTTTCTTTTTTGCCTGGCCGGCCTTTTTCGTGGCCGCCGGCCTTTTGTCGCCTCCCAGCTG
AGACAGGTCGATCCGTGTCTCGTACAGGCCGGTGATGCTCTGGTGGATCAGGGTGGCGTCCAGCACCTCT
TTGGTGCTGGTGTACCTCTTCCGGTCGATGGTGGTGTCAAAGTACTTGAAGGCGGCAGGGGCTCCCAGAT
TGGTCAGGGTAAACAGGTGGATGATATTCTCGGCCTGCTCTCTGATGGGCTTATCCCGGTGCTTGTTGTA
GGCGGACAGCACTTTGTCCAGATTAGCGTCGGCCAGGATCACTCTCTTGGAGAACTCGCTGATCTGCTCG
ATGATCTCGTCCAGGTAGTGCTTGTGCTGTTCCACAAACAGCTGTTTCTGCTCATTATCCTCGGGGGAGC
CCTTCAGCTTCTCATAGTGGCTGGCCAGGTACAGGAAGTTCACATATTTGGAGGGCAGGGCCAGTTCGTT
TCCCTTCTGCAGTTCGCCGGCAGAGGCCAGCATTCTCTTCCGGCCGTTTTCCAGCTCGAACAGGGAGTAC
TTAGGCAGCTTGATGATCAGGTCCTTTTTCACTTCTTTGTAGCCCTTGGCTTCCAGAAAGTCGATGGGAT
TCTTCTCGAAGCTGCTTCTTTCCATGATGGTGATCCCCAGCAGCTCTTTCACACTCTTCAGTTTCTTGGA
CTTGCCCTTTTCCACTTTGGCCACCACCAGC
