>Addgene plasmid #64047 | PX458_CEBPB_2 | addgene partial sequence | sequence record 113981 | pCBhProF2 5'-agggtttaagggatggttgg-3'
TGGAGCACCTGCCTGAAATCACTTTTTTTCAGGTTGGACCGGTGCCACCATGGACTATAAGGACCACGAC
GGAGACTACAAGGATCATGATATTGATTACAAAGACGATGACGATAAGATGGCCCCAAAGAAGAAGCGGA
AGGTCGGTATCCACGGAGTCCCAGCAGCCGACAAGAAGTACAGCATCGGCCTGGACATCGGCACCAACTC
TGTGGGCTGGGCCGTGATCACCGACGAGTACAAGGTGCCCAGCAAGAAATTCAAGGTGCTGGGCAACACC
GACCGGCACAGCATCAAGAAGAACCTGATCGGAGCCCTGCTGTTCGACAGCGGCGAAACAGCCGAGGCCA
CCCGGCTGAAGAGAACCGCCAGAAGAAGATACACCAGACGGAAGAACCGGATCTGCTATCTGCAAGAGAT
CTTCAGCAACGAGATGGCCAAGGTGGACGACAGCTTCTTCCACAGACTGGAAGAGTCCTTCCTGGTGGAA
GAGGATAAGAAGCACGAGCGGCACCCCATCTTCGGCAACATCGTGGACGAGGTGGCCTACCACGAGAAGT
ACCCCACCATCTACCACCTGAGAAAGAAACTGGTGGACAGCACCGACAAGGCCGACCTGCGGCTGATCTA
TCTGGCCCTGGCCCACATGATCAAGTTCCGGGGCCACTTCCTGATCGAGGGCGACCTGAACCCCGACAAC
AGCGACGTGGACAAGCTGTTCATCCAGCTGGTGCAGACCTACAACCAGCTGTTCGAGGAAAACCCCATCA
ACGCCAGCGGCGTGGACGCCAAGGCCATCCTGTCTGCCAGACTGAGCAAGAGCAGACGGCTGGAAAATCT
GATCGCCCAGCTGCCCGGCGAGAAGAAGAATGGCCTGTTCGGAAACCTGATTGCCCTGAGCCTGGGCCTG
ACCCCCAACTTCAAGAGCAACTTCGACCTGGCCGAGGATGCCAAACTGCAGCTGAGCA
