>Addgene plasmid #64047 | PX458_CEBPB_2 | addgene partial sequence | sequence record 113984 | pBR322ori-F 5'-GGGAAACGCCTGGTATCTTT-3'
CCTCTGACTTGAGCGTCGATTTTTGTGATGCTCGTCAGGGGGGCGGAGCCTATGGAAAAACGCCAGCAAC
GCGGCCTTTTTACGGTTCCTGGCCTTTTGCTGGCCTTTTGCTCACATGTGAGGGCCTATTTCCCATGATT
CCTTCATATTTGCATATACGATACAAGGCTGTTAGAGAGATAATTGGAATTAATTTGACTGTAAACACAA
AGATATTAGTACAAAATACGTGACGTAGAAAGTAATAATTTCTTGGGTAGTTTGCAGTTTTAAAATTATG
TTTTAAAATGGACTATCATATGCTTACCGTAACTTGAAAGTATTTCGATTTCTTGGCTTTATATATCTTG
TGGAAAGGACGAAACACCGCCGGCAGGGGGACGCGCGGTTTTAGAGCTAGAAATAGCAAGTTAAAATAAG
GCTAGTCCGTTATCAACTTGAAAAAGTGGCACCGAGTCGGTGCTTTTTTGTTTTAGAGCTAGAAATAGCA
AGTTAAAATAAGGCTAGTCCGTTTTTAGCGCGTGCGCCAATTCTGCAGACAAATGGCTCTAGAGGTACCC
GTTACATAACTTACGGTAAATGGCCCGCCTGGCTGACCGCCCAACGACCCCCGCCCATTGACGTCAATAG
TAACGCCAATAGGGACTTTCCATTGACGTCAATGGGTGGAGTATTTACGGTAAACTGCCCACTTGGCAGT
ACATCAAGTGTATCATATGCCAAGTACGCCCCCTATTGACGTCAATGACGGTAAATGGCCCGCCTGGCAT
TGTGCCCAGTACATGACCTTATGGGACTTTCCTACTTGGCAGTACATCTACGTATTAG
